Addgene plasmid #155024: 3xFLAG-CUL5-pCMV7.1
Purpose: N-terminal 3xFLAG-tagged CUL5 in a pCMV7.1 vector
Depositing lab: Andre Catic. Depositing organization: Baylor College of Medicine. Publication: The ubiquitin ligase Cullin-1 associates with chromatin and regulates transcription of specific c-MYC target genes. Sweeney MA, Iakova P, Maneix L, Shih FY, Cho HE, Sahin E, Catic A. Sci Rep. 2020 Aug 18;10(1):13942. doi: 10.1038/s41598-020-70610-0. PubMed 32811853.
Backbone
  Vector backbone: pCMV7.1
  Backbone size w/o insert (bp): 4717
  Total vector size (bp): 11125
  Vector type: Bacterial Expression
Growth in bacteria
  Bacterial resistance: Ampicillin, 100 μg/mL
  Growth temperature: 37°C
  Growth strain: DH5alpha
  Copy number: High Copy
Gene/Insert
  Gene/Insert name: Cullin 5
  Species: H. sapiens (human)
  Insert size (bp): 6408
  GenBank ID: NM_003478.3
  Entrez Gene: CUL5 (a.k.a. CUL-5, VACM-1, VACM1)
  Promoter: pCMV7.1
  Tag / fusion protein: 3xFLAG (N terminal on backbone)
  Cloning method: Restriction Enzyme; 5′ cloning site SalI (not destroyed); 3′ cloning site XbaI (not destroyed)
  Sequencing primers: 5′ AATGTCGTAATAACCCCGCCCCGTTGACGC; 3′ CCTAGTCAGACAAAATGATGC
Terms and licenses: Academic/Nonprofit Terms; Industry Terms: Not Available to Industry
How to cite: 3xFLAG-CUL5-pCMV7.1 was a gift from Andre Catic (Addgene plasmid # 155024 ; http://n2t.net/addgene:155024 ; RRID:Addgene_155024)
