[The description below was written by a language model from this plasmid's Addgene catalogue record and pLannotate feature annotations shown in this document.]
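Description:
3xFLAG-CUL5-pCMV7.1 is a plasmid for expressing human Cullin 5 (CUL5, also known as VACM1) with an N-terminal 3xFLAG epitope supplied by the pCMV7.1 backbone. The catalogue lists the vector type as bacterial expression, but the annotated features are those of a mammalian expression cassette. The human cytomegalovirus immediate early enhancer and promoter sit upstream of the 3xFLAG coding sequence, which includes an enterokinase cleavage site. The CUL5 open reading frame follows, cloned between SalI and XbaI sites that are both retained, and the human growth hormone polyadenylation signal ends the unit. In E. coli the plasmid replicates from a high-copy ColE1/pUC-type origin and is selected with ampicillin through the β-lactamase gene. An f1 origin is also present, which can support single-stranded DNA production. Other backbone elements include an SV40 enhancer/early promoter, a T7 promoter, lac promoter/operator elements, and fragments of lacI and lacZα.

The sizes in the record do not agree. The catalogue gives a 6408 bp insert and a total of 11125 bp, whereas the sequenced record is 7,060 nt and annotates a CUL5 coding region of about 2.3 kb. This suggests the catalogue insert size may refer to the full reference transcript rather than the cloned coding sequence, but the record does not settle the point.

CUL5 is the scaffold subunit of Elongin–Cullin–SOCS-box (ECS) E3 ubiquitin ligase complexes, which target substrates for proteasomal degradation. A FLAG-tagged version is suited to detecting or immunoprecipitating the protein from transfected cells. The associated publication examined cullin ubiquitin ligases in chromatin association and transcriptional regulation.
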