Features (pLannotate 1.2.2; 16 found; start..end, strand, type, name):
      1..380     +  enhancer       CMV enhancer: human cytomegalovirus immediate early enhancer
    382..581     +  promoter       CMV promoter: human cytomegalovirus (CMV) immediate early promoter
    614..679     +  CDS            3xFLAG: three tandem FLAG® epitope tags, followed by an enterokinase cleavage site
    728..3067    +  CDS            CUL5: CUL5_HUMAN - Also known as VACM1. Experimental evidence at protein level: Swiss-Prot protein existence level 1. Core component of multiple SCF-like ECS (Elongin-Cullin 2/5- SOCS-box protein) E3 ubiquitin-protein ligase complexes, which mediate the ubiquitination and subsequent proteasomal degradation of target proteins. As a scaffold protein may contribute to catalysis through positioning of the substrate and the ubiquitin-conjugating enzyme. The functional specificity of the E3 ubiquitin-protein ligase complex depends on the variable substrate recognition component. ECS(SOCS1) seems to direct
   3084..3706    +  polyA_signal   hGH poly(A) signal: human growth hormone polyadenylation signal
   3735..4064    +  promoter       SV40 promoter: SV40 enhancer and early promoter
   4103..4121    -  promoter       T7 promoter: promoter for bacteriophage T7 RNA polymerase
   4159..4175    -  protein_bind   lac operator: The lac repressor binds to the lac operator to inhibit transcription in E. coli. This inhibition can be relieved by adding lactose or isopropyl-β-D-thiogalactopyranoside (IPTG). lac repressor encoded by lacI
   4183..4213    -  promoter       lac promoter: promoter for the E. coli lac operon
   4228..4249    -  protein_bind   CAP binding site: CAP binding activates transcription in the presence of cAMP. E. coli catabolite activator protein
   4262..4354    -  CDS            lacI (fragment): lac repressor; lacI; The lac repressor binds to the lac operator to inhibit transcription in E. coli. This inhibition can be relieved by adding lactose or isopropyl-β-D-thiogalactopyranoside (IPTG).
   4537..5125    -  rep_origin     ori: high-copy-number ColE1/pMB1/pBR322/pUC origin of replication
   5296..6156    -  CDS            AmpR: β-lactamase; bla; confers resistance to ampicillin, carbenicillin, and related antibiotics
   6157..6261    -  promoter       AmpR promoter: bla
   6288..6716    +  rep_origin     f1 ori (sequence partly withheld): f1 bacteriophage origin of replication; arrow indicates direction of (+) strand synthesis
   6747..6901    -  CDS            lacZα (fragment): LacZα fragment of β-galactosidase; lacZ fragment
>Addgene plasmid #155024 | 3xFLAG-CUL5-pCMV7.1 | addgene full sequence | sequence record 311405 | Addgene NGS Result
GACATTGATTATTGACTAGTTATTAATAGTAATCAATTACGGGGTCATTAGTTCATAGCCCATATATGGA
GTTCCGCGTTACATAACTTACGGTAAATGGCCCGCCTGGCTGACCGCCCAACGACCCCCGCCCATTGACG
TCAATAATGACGTATGTTCCCATAGTAACGCCAATAGGGACTTTCCATTGACGTCAATGGGTGGAGTATT
TACGGTAAACTGCCCACTTGGCAGTACATCAAGTGTATCATATGCCAAGTCCGCCCCCTATTGACGTCAA
TGACGGTAAATGGCCCGCCTGGCATTATGCCCAGTACATGACCTTACGGGACTTTCCTACTTGGCAGTAC
ATCTACGTATTAGTCATCGCTATTACCATGGTGATGCGGTTTTGGCAGTACACCAATGGGCGTGGATAGC
GGTTTGACTCACGGGGATTTCCAAGTCTCCACCCCATTGACGTCAATGGGAGTTTGTTTTGGCACCAAAA
TCAACGGGACTTTCCAAAATGTCGTAATAACCCCGCCCCGTTGACGCAAATGGGCGGTAGGCGTGTACGG
TGGGAGGTCTATATAAGCAGAGCTCGTTTAGTGAACCGTCAGAATTAACCATGGACTACAAAGACCATGA
CGGTGATTATAAAGATCATGACATCGATTACAAGGATGACGATGACAAGCTTGCGGCCGCGAATTCATCG
ATAGATCTGATATCGGTACCAGTCGACATGGCGACGTCTAATCTGTTAAAGAATAAAGGTTCTCTTCAGT
TTGAAGACAAATGGGATTTTATGCGCCCGATTGTTTTGAAGCTTTTACGCCAGGAATCTGTTACAAAACA
GCAGTGGTTTGATCTGTTTTCGGATGTGCATGCAGTCTGTCTTTGGGATGATAAAGGCCCAGCAAAAATT
CATCAGGCTTTAAAAGAAGATATTCTTGAGTTTATTAAGCAGGCACAGGCACGAGTACTGAGCCATCAAG
ATGATACGGCTTTGCTAAAAGCATATATTGTTGAATGGCGAAAGTTCTTTACACAATGTGATATTTTACC
AAAACCTTTTTGTCAACTAGAGATTACTTTAATGGGTAAACAGGGCAGCAATAAAAAATCAAATGTGGAA
GACAGTATTGTTCGAAAGCTTATGCTTGATACATGGAATGAGTCAATCTTTTCAAACATAAAAAACAGAC
TCCAAGATAGTGCAATGAAGCTGGTACATGCTGAGAGATTGGGAGAAGCTTTTGATTCTCAGCTGGTTAT
TGGAGTAAGAGAATCCTATGTTAACCTTTGTTCTAATCCTGAGGATAAACTTCAAATTTATAGGGACAAT
TTTGAGAAGGCATACTTGGATTCAACAGAGAGATTTTATAGAACACAAGCACCCTCGTATTTACAACAAA
ATGGTGTACAGAATTATATGAAATATGCAGATGCTAAATTAAAAGAAGAAGAAAAACGAGCACTACGTTA
TTTAGAAACAAGACGAGAATGTAACTCCGTTGAAGCACTCATGGAATGCTGTGTAAATGCCCTGGTGACA
TCATTTAAAGAGACTATCTTAGCTGAGTGCCAAGGCATGATCAAGAGAAATGAAACTGAAAAATTACATT
TAATGTTTTCATTGATGGACAAAGTTCCTAATGGTATAGAGCCAATGTTGAAAGACTTGGAGGAACATAT
CATTAGTGCTGGCCTGGCAGATATGGTAGCAGCTGCTGAAACTATTACTACTGACTCTGAGAAATACGTT
GAGCAGTTACTTACACTATTTAATAGATTTAGTAAACTCGTCAAAGAAGCTTTTCAAGATGATCCACGAT
TTCTTACTGCAAGAGATAAGGCGTATAAAGCAGTTGTTAATGATGCTACCATATTTAAACTTGAATTACC
TTTGAAGCAGAAGGGGGTGGGATTAAAAACTCAGCCTGAATCAAAATGCCCTGAGCTGCTTGCCAATTAC
TGTGACATGTTGCTAAGAAAAACACCATTAAGCAAAAAACTAACCTCTGAAGAGATTGAAGCAAAGCTTA
AAGAAGTGCTCTTGGTACTTAAGTATGTACAGAACAAAGATGTTTTTATGAGGTATCATAAAGCTCATTT
GACACGACGTCTTATATTAGACATCTCTGCCGATAGTGAAATTGAAGAAAACATGGTAGAGTGGCTAAGA
GAAGTTGGTATGCCAGCGGATTATGTAAACAAGCTTGCTAGAATGTTTCAGGACATAAAAGTATCTGAAG
ATTTGAACCAAGCTTTTAAGGAAATGCACAAAAATAATAAATTGGCATTACCAGCTGATTCAGTTAATAT
AAAAATTCTGAATGCTGGCGCCTGGTCAAGAAGTTCTGAGAAAGTCTTTGTCTCACTTCCTACTGAACTG
GAGGACTTGATACCGGAAGTAGAAGAATTCTACAAAAAAAATCATAGTGGTAGAAAATTACATTGGCATC
ATCTCATGTCAAATGGAATTATAACATTTAAGAATGAAGTTGGTCAATATGATTTGGAGGTAACCACGTT
TCAGCTCGCTGTATTGTTTGCATGGAACCAAAGACCCAGAGAGAAAATCAGCTTTGAAAATCTTAAGCTT
GCAACTGAACTCCCTGATGCTGAACTTAGGAGGACTTTATGGTCTTTAGTAGCTTTCCCAAAACTCAAAC
GGCAAGTTTTGTTGTATGAACCTCAAGTCAACTCACCCAAAGACTTTACAGAAGGTACCCTCTTCTCAGT
GAACCAGGAGTTCAGTTTAATAAAAAATGCAAAGGTTCAGAAAAGGGGTAAAATCAACTTGATTGGACGT
TTGCAGCTCACTACAGAAAGGATGAGAGAAGAAGAGAATGAAGGAATAGTTCAACTACGAATACTAAGAA
CCCAGGAAGCTATCATACAAATAATGAAAATGAGAAAGAAAATTAGTAATGCTCAGCTGCAGACTGAATT
AGTAGAAATTTTGAAAAACATGTTCTTGCCACAAAAGAAAATGATAAAAGAGCAAATAGAGTGGCTAATA
GAGCACAAATACATCAGAAGAGATGAATCTGATATCAACACTTTCATATATATGGCATAATCTAGAGGAT
CCCGGGTGGCATCCCTGTGACCCCTCCCCAGTGCCTCTCCTGGCCCTGGAAGTTGCCACTCCAGTGCCCA
CCAGCCTTGTCCTAATAAAATTAAGTTGCATCATTTTGTCTGACTAGGTGTCCTTCTATAATATTATGGG
GTGGAGGGGGGTGGTATGGAGCAAGGGGCAAGTTGGGAAGACAACCTGTAGGGCCTGCGGGGTCTATTGG
GAACCAAGCTGGAGTGCAGTGGCACAATCTTGGCTCACTGCAATCTCCGCCTCCTGGGTTCAAGCGATTC
TCCTGCCTCAGCCTCCCGAGTTGTTGGGATTCCAGGCATGCATGACCAGGCTCAGCTAATTTTTGTTTTT
TTGGTAGAGACGGGGTTTCACCATATTGGCCAGGCTGGTCTCCAACTCCTAATCTCAGGTGATCTACCCA
CCTTGGCCTCCCAAATTGCTGGGATTACAGGCGTGAACCACTGCTCCCTTCCCTGTCCTTCTGATTTTAA
AATAACTATACCAGCAGGAGGACGTCCAGACACAGCATAGGCTACCTGGCCATGCCCAACCGGTGGGACA
TTTGAGTTGCTTGCTTGGCACTGTCCTCTCATGCGTTGGGTCCACTCAGTAGATGCCTGTTGAATTGGGT
ACGCGGCCAGCTTGGCTGTGGAATGTGTGTCAGTTAGGGTGTGGAAAGTCCCCAGGCTCCCCAGCAGGCA
GAAGTATGCAAAGCATGCATCTCAATTAGTCAGCAACCAGGTGTGGAAAGTCCCCAGGCTCCCCAGCAGG
CAGAAGTATGCAAAGCATGCATCTCAATTAGTCAGCAACCATAGTCCCGCCCCTAACTCCGCCCATCCCG
CCCCTAACTCCGCCCAGTTCCGCCCATTCTCCGCCCCATGGCTGACTAATTTTTTTTATTTATGCAGAGG
CCGAGGCCGCCTCGGCCTCTGAGCTATTCCAGAAGTAGTGAGGAGGCTTTTTTGGAGGCCTAGGCTTTTG
CAAAAAGCTCCTCGAGGAACTGAAAAACCAGAAAGTTAATTCCCTATAGTGAGTCGTATTAAATTCGTAA
TCATGTCATAGCTGTTTCCTGTGTGAAATTGTTATCCGCTCACAATTCCACACAACATACGAGCCGGAAG
CATAAAGTGTAAAGCCTGGGGTGCCTAATGAGTGAGCTAACTCACATTAATTGCGTTGCGCTCACTGCCC
GCTTTCCAGTCGGGAAACCTGTCGTGCCAGCTGCATTAATGAATCGGCCAACGCGCGGGGAGAGGCGGTT
TGCGTATTGGGCGCTCTTCCGCTTCCTCGCTCACTGACTCGCTGCGCTCGGTCGTTCGGCTGCGGCGAGC
GGTATCAGCTCACTCAAAGGCGGTAATACGGTTATCCACAGAATCAGGGGATAACGCAGGAAAGAACATG
TGAGCAAAAGGCCAGCAAAAGGCCAGGAACCGTAAAAAGGCCGCGTTGCTGGCGTTTTTCCATAGGCTCC
GCCCCCCTGACGAGCATCACAAAAATCGACGCTCAAGTCAGAGGTGGCGAAACCCGACAGGACTATAAAG
ATACCAGGCGTTTCCCCCTGGAAGCTCCCTCGTGCGCTCTCCTGTTCCGACCCTGCCGCTTACCGGATAC
CTGTCCGCCTTTCTCCCTTCGGGAAGCGTGGCGCTTTCTCATAGCTCACGCTGTAGGTATCTCAGTTCGG
TGTAGGTCGTTCGCTCCAAGCTGGGCTGTGTGCACGAACCCCCCGTTCAGCCCGACCGCTGCGCCTTATC
CGGTAACTATCGTCTTGAGTCCAACCCGGTAAGACACGACTTATCGCCACTGGCAGCAGCCACTGGTAAC
AGGATTAGCAGAGCGAGGTATGTAGGCGGTGCTACAGAGTTCTTGAAGTGGTGGCCTAACTACGGCTACA
CTAGAAGAACAGTATTTGGTATCTGCGCTCTGCTGAAGCCAGTTACCTTCGGAAAAAGAGTTGGTAGCTC
TTGATCCGGCAAACAAACCACCGCTGGTAGCGGTGGTTTTTTTGTTTGCAAGCAGCAGATTACGCGCAGA
AAAAAAGGATCTCAAGAAGATCCTTTGATCTTTTCTACGGGGTCTGACGCTCAGTGGAACGAAAACTCAC
GTTAAGGGATTTTGGTCATGAGATTATCAAAAAGGATCTTCACCTAGATCCTTTTAAATTAAAAATGAAG
TTTTAAATCAATCTAAAGTATATATGAGTAAACTTGGTCTGACAGTTACCAATGCTTAATCAGTGAGGCA
CCTATCTCAGCGATCTGTCTATTTCGTTCATCCATAGTTGCCTGACTCCCCGTCGTGTAGATAACTACGA
TACGGGAGGGCTTACCATCTGGCCCCAGTGCTGCAATGATACCGCGAGACCCACGCTCACCGGCTCCAGA
TTTATCAGCAATAAACCAGCCAGCCGGAAGGGCCGAGCGCAGAAGTGGTCCTGCAACTTTATCCGCCTCC
ATCCAGTCTATTAATTGTTGCCGGGAAGCTAGAGTAAGTAGTTCGCCAGTTAATAGTTTGCGCAACGTTG
TTGCCATTGCTACAGGCATCGTGGTGTCACGCTCGTCGTTTGGTATGGCTTCATTCAGCTCCGGTTCCCA
ACGATCAAGGCGAGTTACATGATCCCCCATGTTGTGCAAAAAAGCGGTTAGCTCCTTCGGTCCTCCGATC
GTTGTCAGAAGTAAGTTGGCCGCAGTGTTATCACTCATGGTTATGGCAGCACTGCATAATTCTCTTACTG
TCATGCCATCCGTAAGATGCTTTTCTGTGACTGGTGAGTACTCAACCAAGTCATTCTGAGAATAGTGTAT
GCGGCGACCGAGTTGCTCTTGCCCGGCGTCAATACGGGATAATACCGCGCCACATAGCAGAACTTTAAAA
GTGCTCATCATTGGAAAACGTTCTTCGGGGCGAAAACTCTCAAGGATCTTACCGCTGTTGAGATCCAGTT
CGATGTAACCCACTCGTGCACCCAACTGATCTTCAGCATCTTTTACTTTCACCAGCGTTTCTGGGTGAGC
AAAAACAGGAAGGCAAAATGCCGCAAAAAAGGGAATAAGGGCGACACGGAAATGTTGAATACTCATACTC
TTCCTTTTTCAATATTATTGAAGCATTTATCAGGGTTATTGTCTCATGAGCGGATACATATTTGAATGTA
TTTAGAAAAATAAACAAATAGGGGTTCCGCGCACATTTCCCCGAAAAGTGCCACCTG
[124 nt withheld, positions 6288-6411]
C
[91 nt withheld, positions 6413-6503]
A
[49 nt withheld, positions 6505-6553]
CCTTTGACGTTGGAGTCCACGTTCTTT
[37 nt withheld, positions 6581-6617]
ACCCTATCTCGGTCTATTCTTTTGATTTATAAGGGATTTTGCCGATTTCGGCCTATTGGTTAAAAAATGA
GCTGATTTAACAAAAATTTAACGCGAATTTTAACAAAATATTAACGCTTACAATTTCCATTCGCCATTCA
GGCTGCGCAACTGTTGGGAAGGGCGATCGGTGCGGGCCTCTTCGCTATTACGCCAGCTGGCGAAAGGGGG
ATGTGCTGCAAGGCGATTAAGTTGGGTAACGCCAGGGTTTTCCCAGTCACGACGTTGTAAAACGACGGCC
AGTGCCAAGCTGATCTATACATTGAATCAATATTGGCAATTAGCCATATTAGTCATTGGTTATATAGCAT
AAATCAATATTGGCTATTGGCCATTGCATACGTTGTATCTATATCATAATATGTACATTTATATTGGCTC
ATGTCCAATATGACCGCCATGTT
